>Addgene plasmid #184910 | pEasyG1_zeo | addgene full sequence | sequence record 367565 | Addgene NGS Result
TTATGCAGTGCTGCCATAACCATGAGTGATAACACTGCGGCCAACTTACTTCTGACAACGATCGGAGGAC
CGAAGGAGCTAACCGCTTTTTTGCACAACATGGGGGATCATGTAACTCGCCTTGATCGTTGGGAACCGGA
GCTGAATGAAGCCATACCAAACGACGAGCGTGACACCACGATGCCTGTAGCAATGGCAACAACGTTGCGC
AAACTATTAACTGGCGAACTACTTACTCTAGCTTCCCGGCAACAATTAATAGACTGGATGGAGGCGGATA
AAGTTGCAGGACCACTTCTGCGCTCGGCCCTTCCGGCTGGCTGGTTTATTGCTGATAAATCTGGAGCCGG
TGAGCGTGGGTCTCGCGGTATCATTGCAGCACTGGGGCCAGATGGTAAGCCCTCCCGTATCGTAGTTATC
TACACGACGGGGAGTCAGGCAACTATGGATGAACGAAATAGACAGATCGCTGAGATAGGTGCCTCACTGA
TTAAGCATTGGTAACTGTCAGACCAAGTTTACTCATATATACTTTAGATTGATTTAAAACTTCATTTTTA
ATTTAAAAGGATCTAGGTGAAGATCCTTTTTGATAATCTCATGACCAAAATCCCTTAACGTGAGTTTTCG
TTCCACTGAGCGTCAGACCCCGTAGAAAAGATCAAAGGATCTTCTTGAGATCCTTTTTTTCTGCGCGTAA
TCTGCTGCTTGCAAACAAAAAAACCACCGCTACCAGCGGTGGTTTGTTTGCCGGATCAAGAGCTACCAAC
TCTTTTTCCGAAGGTAACTGGCTTCAGCAGAGCGCAGATACCAAATACTGTTCTTCTAGTGTAGCCGTAG
TTAGGCCACCACTTCAAGAACTCTGTAGCACCGCCTACATACCTCGCTCTGCTAATCCTGTTACCAGTGG
CTGCTGCCAGTGGCGATAAGTCGTGTCTTACCGGGTTGGACTCAAGACGATAGTTACCGGATAAGGCGCA
GCGGTCGGGCTGAACGGGGGGTTCGTGCACACAGCCCAGCTTGGAGCGAACGACCTACACCGAACTGAGA
TACCTACAGCGTGAGCTATGAGAAAGCGCCACGCTTCCCGAAGGGAGAAAGGCGGACAGGTATCCGGTAA
GCGGCAGGGTCGGAACAGGAGAGCGCACGAGGGAGCTTCCAGTGGGAAACGCCTGGTATCTTTATAGTCC
TGTCGGGTTTCGCCACCTCTGACTTGAGCGTCGATTTTTGTGATGCTCGTCAGGGGGGCGGAGCCTATGG
AAAAACGCCAGCAACGCGGCCTTTTTACGGTTCCTGGCCTTTTGCTGGCCTTTTGCTCACATGTTCTTTC
CTGCGTTATCCCCTGATTCTGTGGATAACCGTATTACCGCCTTTGAGTGAGCTGATACCGCTCGCCGCAG
CCGAACGACCGAGCGCAGCGAGTCAGTGAGCGAGGAAGCGGAAGAGCGCCCAATACGCAAACCGCCTCTC
CCCGCGCGTTGGCCGATTCATTAATGCAGGTTAACCTGGCTTATCGAAATTAATACGACTCACTATAGGG
AGACCGGCAGATCCGCGGCCGCATAGGCCACTAGTGGATCTGATATCACCTAATAACTTCGTATAGCATA
CATTATACGAAGTTATATTAAGGGTTCTCGAGAGCTCGTTTTCGACACTGGATGGCGGCGTTAGTATCGA
ATCGACAGCAGTATAGCGACCAGCATTCACATACGATTGACGCATGATATTACTTTCTGCGCACTTAACT
TCGCATCTGGGCAGATGATGTCGAGGCGAAAAAAAATATAAATCACGCTAACATTTGATTAAAATAGAAC
AACTACAATATAAAAAAACTATACAAATGACAAGTTCTTGAAAACAAGAATCTTTTTATTGTCAGTACTG
ATCATGAGATGCCTGCAAGCAATTCGTTCTGTATCAGGCGCAGGAGCGTCCCGTCCGGGTCGACCAAAGC
GGCCATCGTGCCTCCCCACTCCTGCAGTTCGGGGGCATGGATGCGCGGATAGCCGCTGCTGGTTTCCTGG
ATGCCGACGGATTTGCACTGCCGGTAGAACTCCGCGAGGTCGTCCAGCCTCAGGCAGCAGCTGAACCAAC
TCGCGAGGGGATCGAGCCCGGGGTGGGCGAAGAACTCCAGCATGAGATCCCCGCGCTGGAGGATCATCCA
GCCGGCGTCCCGGAAAACGATTCCGAAGCCCAACCTTTCATAGAAGGCGGCGGTGGGATCGAAATCTCGT
GATGGCAGGTTGGGCGTCGCTTGGTCGGTCATACCCATGGTTGTTTATGTTCGGATGTGATGTGAGAACT
GTATCCTAGCAAGATTTTAAAAGGAAGTATATGAAAGAAGAACCTCAGTGGCAAATCCTAACCTTTTATA
TTTCTCTACAGGGGCGCGGCGTGGGGACAATTCAACGCGTCTGTGAGGGGAGCGTTTCCCTGCTCGCAGG
TCTGCAGCGAGGAGCCGTAATTTTTGCTTCGCGCCGTGCGGCCATCAAAATGTATGGATGCAAATGATTA
TACATGGGGATGTATGGGCTAAATGTACGGGCGACAGTCACATCATGCCCCTGAGCTGCGCACGTCAAGA
CTGTCAAGGAGGGTATTCTGGGCCTCCATGTCGCTGATTACCCTGTTATCCCTACACTCTCAGTACAATC
TGCTCTGATGCCGCATAGTTAAGCCAGCCGGGTAATTCTTTGAAAAGATAATGTATGATTATGCTTTCAC
TCATATTTATACAGAAACTTGATGTTTTCTTTCGAGTATATACAAGGTGATTACATGTACGTTTGAAGTA
CAACTCTAGATTTTGTAGTGCCCTCTTGGGCTAGCGGTAAAGGTGCGCATTTTTTCACACCCTACAATGT
TCTGTTCAAAAGATTTTGGTCAAACGCTGTAGAAGTGAAAGTTGGTGCGCATGTTTCGGCGTTCGAAACT
TCTCCGCAGTGAAAGATAAATGATCATTTCCCCGAAAAGTGCCACCTGCATCGATGGCCCCCGATGGTAG
TGTGGGGTCTCCCCATGCGAGAGTAGGGAACTGCCAGGCATCAAATAAAACGAAAGGCTCAGTCGAAAGA
CTGGGCCTTTCGTTTTATCTGTTGTTTGTCGGTGAACGCTCTCCTGAGTAGGACAAATCCGCCGGGAGCG
GATTTGAACGTTGCGAAGCAACGGCCCGGAGGGTGGCGGGCAGGACGCCCGCCATAAACTGCCAGGCATC
AAATTAAGCAGAAGGCCATCCTGACGGATGGCCTTTTTGCGTGGCCAGTGCCAAGCTTGCATGCAGATTG
CAGCATTACACGTCTTGAGCGATTGTGTAGGCTGGAGCTGCTTCGAAGTTCCTATACTTTCTAGAGAATA
GGAACTTCGGAATAGGAACTTCAAGATCCCCTTATTAGAAGAACTCGTCAAGAAGGCGATAGAAGGCGAT
GCGCTGCGAATCGGGAGCGGCGATACCGTAAAGCACGAGGAAGCGGTCAGCCCATTCGCCGCCAAGCTCT
TCAGCAATATCACGGGTAGCCAACGCTATGTCCTGATAGCGGTCCGCCACACCCAGCCGGCCACAGTCGA
TGAATCCAGAAAAGCGGCCATTTTCCACCATGATATTCGGCAAGCAGGCATCGCCATGGGTCACGACGAG
ATCCTCGCCGTCGGGCATGCGCGCCTTGAGCCTGGCGAACAGTTCGGCTGGCGCGAGCCCCTGATGCTCT
TCGTCCAGATCATCCTGATCGACAAGACCGGCTTCCATCCGAGTACGTGCTCGCTCGATGCGATGTTTCG
CTTGGTGGTCGAATGGGCAGGTAGCCGGATCAAGCGTATGCAGCCGCCGCATTGCATCAGCCATGATGGA
TACTTTCTCGGCAGGAGCAAGGTGAGATGACAGGAGATCCTGCCCCGGCACTTCGCCCAATAGCAGCCAG
TCCCTTCCCGCTTCAGTGACAACGTCGAGCACAGCTGCGCAAGGAACGCCCGTCGTGGCCAGCCACGATA
GCCGCGCTGCCTCGTCCTGCAGTTCATTCAGGGCACCGGACAGGTCGGTCTTGACAAAAAGAACCGGGCG
CCCCTGCGCTGACAGCCGGAACACGGCGGCATCAGAGCAGCCGATTGTCTGTTGTGCCCAGTCATAGCCG
AATAGCCTCTCCACCCAAGCGGCCGGAGAACCTGCGTGCAATCCATCTTGTTCAATCATGCGAAACGATC
CTCATCCTGTCTCTTGATCAGATCTTGATCCCCTGCGCCATCAGATCCTTGGCGGCAAGAAAGCCATCCA
GTTTACTTTGCAGGGCTTCCCAACCTTACCAGAGGGCGCCCCAGCTGGCAATTCCGGTTCGCTTGCTGTC
CATAAAACCGCCCAGTCTAGCTATCGCCATGTAAGCCCACTGCAAGCTACCTGCTTTCTCTTTGCGCTTG
CGTTTTCCCTTGTCCAGATAGCCCAGTAGCTGACATTCATCCGGGGTCAGCACCGTTTCTGCGGACTGGC
TTTCTACGTGTTCCGCTTCCTTGTTTTAGAGCTAGAAATAGCAAGTTAAAATAAGGCTAGTCCGTTATCA
ACTTGAAAAAGTGGCACCGAGTCGGTGGTGCTTTTTTTGTTTTTTATGTCTCGGCGAATTGGGTGCGGCC
GCGTTTGTCACCTTTCATAGGCCTGACGAAAGGGCCTCGTGATACGCCTATTTTTATAGGTTAATGTCAT
GATAATAATGGTTTCTTAGTATGATCCAATATCAAAGGAAATGATAGCATTGAAGGATGAGACTAATCCA
ATTGAGGAGTGGCAGCATATAGAACAGCTAAAGGGTAGTGCTGAAGGAAGCATACGATACCCCGCATGGA
ATGGGATAATATCACAGGAGGTACTAGACTACCTTTCATCCTACATAAATAGACGCATATAAGTACGCAT
TTAAGCATAAACACGCACTATGCCGTTCTTCTCATGTATATATATATACAGGCAACACGCAGATATAGGT
GCGACGTGAACAGTGAGCTGTATGTGCGCAGCTCGCGTTGCATTTTCGGAAGCGCTCGTTTTCGGAAACG
CTTTGAAGTTCCTATTCCGAAGTTCCTATTCTCTAGAAAGTATAGGAACTTCAGAGCGCTTTTGAAAACC
AAAAGCGCTCTGAAGACGCACTTTCAAAAAACCAAAAACGCACCGGACTGTAACGAGCTACTAAAATATT
GCGAATACCGCTTCCACAAACATTGCTCAAAAGTATCTCTTTGCTATATATCTCTGTGCTATATCCCTAT
ATAACCTACCCATCCACCTTTCGCTCCTTGAACTTGCATCTAAACTCGACCTCTACATTTTTTATGTTTA
TCTCTAGTATTACTCTTTAGACAAAAAAATTGTAGTAAGAACTATTCATAGAGTGAATCGAAAACAATAC
GAAAATGTAAACATTTCCTATACGTAGTATATAGAGACAAAATAGAAGAAACCGTTCATAATTTTCTGAC
CAATGAAGAATCATCAACGCTATCACTTTCTGTTCACAAAGTATGCGCAATCCACATCGGTATAGAATAT
AATCGGGGATGCCTTTATCTTGAAAAAATGCACCCGCAGCTTCGCTAGTAATCAGTAAACGCGGGAAGTG
GAGTCAGGCTTTTTTTATGGAAGAGAAAATAGACACCAAAGTAGCCTTCTTCTAACCTTAACGGACCTAC
AGTGCAAAAAGTTATCAAGAGACTGCATTATAGAGCGCACAAAGGAGAAAAAAAGTAATCTAAGATGCTT
TGTTAGAAAAATAGCGCTCTCGGGATGCATTTTTGTAGAACAAAAAAGAAGTATAGATTCTTTGTTGGTA
AAATAGCGCTCTCGCGTTGCATTTCTGTTCTGTAAAAATGCAGCTCAGATTCTTTGTTTGAAAAATTAGC
GCTCTCGCGTTGCATTTTTGTTTTACAAAAATGAAGCACAGATTCTTCGTTGGTAAAATAGCGCTTTCGC
GTTGCATTTCTGTTCTGTAAAAATGCAGCTCAGATTCTTTGTTTGAAAAATTAGCGCTCTCGCGTTGCAT
TTTTGTTCTACAAAATGAAGCACAGATGCTTCGTTCAGGTGGCACTTTTCGGGGAAATGTGCGCGGAACC
CCTATTTGTTTATTTTTCTAAATACATTCAAATATGTATCCGCTCATGAGACAATAACCCTGATAAATGC
TTCAATAATATTGAAAAAGGAATAGTATGAGTATTCAACATTTCCGTGTCGCCCTTATTCCCTTTTTTGC
GGCATTTTGCCTTCCTGTTTTTGCTCACCCAGAAACGCTGGTGAAAGTAAAAGATGCTGAAGATCAGTTG
GGTGCACGAGTGGGTTACATCGAACTGGATCTCAACAGCGGTAAGATCCTTGAGAGTTTTCGCCCCGAAG
AACGTTTTCCAATGATGAGCACTTTTAAAGTTCTGCTATGTGGCGCGGTATTATCCCGTATTGACGCCGG
GCAAGAGCAACTCGGTCGCCGCATACACTATTCTCAGAATGACTTGGTTGAGTACTCACCAGTCACAGAA
AAGCATCTTACGGATGGCATGACAGTAAGAGAA
Features (pLannotate 1.2.2; 19 found; start..end, strand, type, name):
    675..1263    +  rep_origin     ori: high-copy-number ColE1/pMB1/pBR322/pUC origin of replication
   1446..1499    +  CDS            lacI (fragment): lac repressor; lacI; The lac repressor binds to the lac operator to inhibit transcription in E. coli. This inhibition can be relieved by adding lactose or isopropyl-β-D-thiogalactopyranoside (IPTG).
   1521..1539    +  promoter       T7 promoter: promoter for bacteriophage T7 RNA polymerase
   1593..1626    +  protein_bind   loxP: Cre-mediated recombination occurs in the 8-bp core sequence (GCATACAT). Cre recombinase
   1689..1886    -  terminator     TEF terminator: Ashbya gossypii TEF terminator
   1895..2272    -  CDS            ble: BLE_KLEPN - Experimental evidence at protein level: Swiss-Prot protein existence level 1. Binding protein with a strong affinity to the bleomycin family of antibiotics. Binds to CL990; an antimitotic-antibiotic compound. From Klebsiella pneumoniae.
   2279..2622    -  promoter       TEF promoter: Ashbya gossypii TEF promoter
   2645..2687    -  misc_feature   bom (fragment): basis of mobility region from pBR322
   2697..2965    +  promoter       SNR52 promoter: promoter for the S. cerevisiae small nucleolar RNA gene SNR52
   3052..3138    +  terminator     rrnB T1 terminator: Escherichia coli rrnB; transcription terminator T1 from the E. coli rrnB gene
   3230..3257    +  terminator     rrnB T2 terminator: transcription terminator T2 from the E. coli rrnB gene
   3335..3382    -  protein_bind   FRT: FLP-mediated recombination occurs in the 8-bp core sequence TCTAGAAA (Turan and Bode, 2011). FLP recombinase from the Saccharomyces cerevisiae 2μ plasmid
   3398..4189    -  CDS            neo: KKA2_KLEPN - Also known as kan, nptII. Experimental evidence at protein level: Swiss-Prot protein existence level 1. Resistance to kanamycin, neomycin, paromomycin, ribostamycin, butirosin and gentamicin B. From Klebsiella pneumoniae.
   4221..4502    -  CDS            tnpA (fragment): TN5P_ECOLX - Also known as tnp. Experimental evidence at protein level: Swiss-Prot protein existence level 1. Mediates transposition of transposon Tn5 by a 'cut and paste' mechanism. First, the monomeric transposase binds the 19 bp inverted DNA repeats flanking the transposon. Then, dimerization of the DNA- bound transposase creates a synaptic DNA complex. After nicking of the first DNA strand, excision of the transposon proceeds through a series of intermediates. The transposase then mediates the insertion of the transposon at a new site by strand transfer. The activity of the wild- type tran
   4503..4577    +  misc_RNA       gRNA scaffold: guide RNA scaffold for the Streptococcus pyogenes CRISPR/Cas9 system
   4582..4601    +  terminator     SUP4 terminator: transcription terminator for the S. cerevisiae SUP4 tRNA gene
   4713..6055    +  rep_origin     2μ ori: yeast 2μ plasmid origin of replication
   6082..6182    +  promoter       AmpR promoter: bla
   6187..504     +  CDS            AmpR (across the origin): β-lactamase; bla; confers resistance to ampicillin, carbenicillin, and related antibiotics
