[The description below was written by a language model from this plasmid's Addgene catalogue record and pLannotate feature annotations shown in this document.]
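Description:
pEasyG1_zeo is a pUC19-derived plasmid from the EasyGuide series, intended as a PCR template for producing a single guide RNA expression plasmid for CRISPR/Cas9 work in Saccharomyces cerevisiae. In E. coli it replicates at high copy from the ColE1/pUC origin and is selected with ampicillin through the bla gene. A Tn5-derived neo (kanamycin resistance) gene is also present, and the record lists kanamycin as an alternative bacterial selection. For yeast, the plasmid carries the 2μ origin for episomal maintenance and a zeoMX marker, in which a ble bleomycin/zeocin-binding protein gene sits between the Ashbya gossypii TEF promoter and terminator.

The gRNA components are present but not joined. The SNR52 promoter, a standard RNA polymerase III promoter for guide expression in yeast, lies at one position. The Streptococcus pyogenes gRNA scaffold followed by the SUP4 terminator lies about 1.5 kb downstream. Between them sits a stuffer containing the rrnB T1 and T2 terminators, an FRT site, the neo gene and a Tn5 transposase fragment. The 20-nucleotide spacer is recorded only as a placeholder, so no target is encoded. This layout fits the stated purpose and the associated publication title on in vivo assembly of gRNAs: the user-chosen spacer would be introduced during amplification so that the promoter, spacer and scaffold become adjacent once the product is assembled in yeast. The record does not give the exact primer or recombination scheme. A loxP site, a T7 promoter, and lacI and bom fragments are also annotated and appear to be carry-over from the source cassettes. No Cas9 gene is present, so the nuclease must be supplied separately.
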