Addgene plasmid #184910: pEasyG1_zeo
Purpose: Template to generate via PCR a single gRNA for expression in S. cerevisiae
Depositing lab: Jeferson Gross. Depositing organization: Instituto de Pesquisa em Bioenergia (IPBEN), UNESP. Publication: EasyGuide Plasmids Support in Vivo Assembly of gRNAs for CRISPR/Cas9 Applications in Saccharomyces cerevisiae. Jacobus AP, Barreto JA, de Bem LS, Menegon YA, Fier I, Bueno JGR, Dos Santos LV, Gross J. ACS Synth Biol. 2022 Nov 18;11(11):3886-3891. doi: 10.1021/acssynbio.2c00348. Epub 2022 Oct 18. PubMed 36257021.
Backbone
  Vector backbone: pUC19
  Vector type: Bacterial Expression, CRISPR
  Selectable markers: Zeocin ; zeoMX, zeocin resistance, yeast selection marker
Growth in bacteria
  Bacterial resistance: Ampicillin, 100 μg/mL
  Growth temperature: 37°C
  Growth strain: DH5alpha
  Growth instructions: Alternative kanamycin selection marker
  Copy number: High Copy
Gene/Insert
  Gene/Insert name: gRNA scaffold
  gRNA/shRNA sequence: NNNNNNNNNNNNNNNNNNNN
  Species: Streptococcus pyogenes
Terms and licenses: Academic/Nonprofit Terms; Industry Terms: Not Available to Industry
How to cite: pEasyG1_zeo was a gift from Jeferson Gross (Addgene plasmid # 184910 ; http://n2t.net/addgene:184910 ; RRID:Addgene_184910)
